Addgene plasmid #45330: pCN-ACO2-GFP
Depositing lab: Brendan Cormack. Depositing organization: Johns Hopkins University and School of Medicine. Publication: Expression plasmids for use in Candida glabrata. Zordan RE, Ren Y, Pan SJ, Rotondo G, De Las Penas A, Iluore J, Cormack BP. G3 (Bethesda). 2013 Oct 3;3(10):1675-86. doi: 10.1534/g3.113.006908. PubMed 23934995.
Backbone
  Vector backbone: pBM16
  Total vector size (bp): 7694
  Modifications to backbone: SacI/Acc65I digest used to move ACO2pr-GFP-terminator fragment from pCU-ACO2-GFP to the pBM16 backbone. Note the ACO2 promoter naturally contains an Acc65I site, so a complete SacI/partial Acc65I digest was used to mobilize the fragment.
  Vector type: C. glabrata expression
  Selectable markers: nourseothricin (NAT)
Growth in bacteria
  Bacterial resistance: Ampicillin, 100 μg/mL
  Growth temperature: 37°C
  Growth strain: DH10B
  Copy number: High Copy
Gene/Insert
  Gene/Insert name: yeGFP (alt name: GFP)
  Species: Synthetic
  Insert size (bp): 717
  Promoter: ACO2
  Cloning method: Restriction Enzyme; 5′ cloning site EcoRI (unknown if destroyed); 3′ cloning site SalI (unknown if destroyed)
  Sequencing primers: 5′ M13F
Terms and licenses: Academic/Nonprofit Terms; Industry Terms: Not Available to Industry
Depositor comments: Please note that Addgene's sequencing results found a single nucleotide insertion between bp# 427 and 428 when compared to the full plasmid sequence. According to the depositing laboratory, this insertion has no effect on the function of the plasmid.
How to cite: pCN-ACO2-GFP was a gift from Brendan Cormack (Addgene plasmid # 45330 ; http://n2t.net/addgene:45330 ; RRID:Addgene_45330)
