[The description below was written by a language model from this plasmid's Addgene catalogue record and pLannotate feature annotations shown in this document.]
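Description:
pCN-ACO2-GFP is a 7,694 bp Candida glabrata expression plasmid built on the pBM16 backbone, in which a yeast-enhanced GFP (yeGFP, a synthetic 717 bp coding sequence annotated as matching GFPmut3, a rapidly maturing Aequorea victoria derivative) is placed under control of the ACO2 promoter. The ACO2 promoter–GFP–terminator fragment was transferred as a unit from a sister plasmid, pCU-ACO2-GFP, by SacI/Acc65I digestion. Because the promoter contains an internal Acc65I site, the Acc65I digest had to be partial. GFP itself sits between EcoRI and SalI sites and is flanked by polylinker remnants. The ACO2 promoter and the terminator downstream of GFP are not called out in the automated feature table, nor is any yeast replication or centromere element, so the record does not state how the plasmid is maintained in C. glabrata. The unannotated region upstream of GFP contains only a tRNA hit.

Selection in yeast is by nourseothricin resistance, supplied by a cassette in which the Streptomyces noursei nat1 acetyltransferase is driven by the S. cerevisiae TEF1 promoter and terminated by the CYC1 terminator. In E. coli the plasmid replicates from a high-copy ColE1/pUC-type origin and is selected with ampicillin through the bla gene. Leftover lacZα, lac promoter/operator, bom and rop fragments reflect the cloning-vector ancestry of the backbone. The plasmid belongs to a series of C. glabrata expression vectors, and it presumably serves as a fluorescent readout of ACO2 promoter activity. The repository's sequencing found a single-nucleotide insertion within the TEF1 promoter region compared with the depositor's sequence, which the depositing laboratory reports has no functional effect.
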