Features (pLannotate 1.2.2; 18 found; start..end, strand, type, name):
    137..186     +  misc_feature   bom (fragment): basis of mobility region from pBR322
    188..585     +  promoter       TEF1 promoter: S. cerevisiae TEF1; promoter for EF-1α
    605..1169    +  CDS            NrsR (fragment): nourseothricin acetyltransferase; Streptomyces noursei nat1; confers resistance to nourseothricin
   1178..1425    +  terminator     CYC1 terminator: S. cerevisiae CYC1; transcription terminator for CYC1
   1431..1482    +  misc_feature   bom (fragment): basis of mobility region from pBR322
   1488..1645    -  CDS            lacZα (fragment): LacZα fragment of β-galactosidase; lacZ fragment
   2944..3016    +  ncRNA          tRNA: Accession: RF00005 - tRNA
   3649..3684    +  misc_feature   MCS (fragment): pBluescript multiple cloning site
   3685..4398    +  CDS            GFPmut3: GFPmut3 is a basic (constitutively fluorescent) green fluorescent protein published in 1996, derived from Aequorea victoria. It is reported to be a very rapidly-maturing weak dimer.
   4818..4862    +  misc_feature   MCS (fragment): pUC18/19 multiple cloning site
   4899..4915    -  protein_bind   lac operator: The lac repressor binds to the lac operator to inhibit transcription in E. coli. This inhibition can be relieved by adding lactose or isopropyl-β-D-thiogalactopyranoside (IPTG). lac repressor encoded by lacI
   4923..4953    -  promoter       lac promoter: promoter for the E. coli lac operon
   4968..4989    -  protein_bind   CAP binding site: CAP binding activates transcription in the presence of cAMP. E. coli catabolite activator protein
   5002..5094    -  CDS            lacI (fragment): lac repressor; lacI; The lac repressor binds to the lac operator to inhibit transcription in E. coli. This inhibition can be relieved by adding lactose or isopropyl-β-D-thiogalactopyranoside (IPTG).
   5277..5865    -  rep_origin     ori: high-copy-number ColE1/pMB1/pBR322/pUC origin of replication
   6036..6896    -  CDS            AmpR: β-lactamase; bla; confers resistance to ampicillin, carbenicillin, and related antibiotics
   6897..7001    -  promoter       AmpR promoter: bla
   7694..35      +  CDS            rop (fragment) (across the origin): Rop protein, which maintains plasmids at low copy number; rop
>Addgene plasmid #45330 | pCN-ACO2-GFP | depositor full sequence | sequence record 63476 | pCN-ACO2-GFP sequence 7694 bps
TCGCGCGTTTCGGTGATGACGGTGAAAACCTCTGACACATGCAGCTCCCGGAGACGGTCACAGCTTGTCT
GTAAGCGGATGCCGGGAGCAGACAAGCCCGTCAGGGCGCGTCAGCGGGTGTTGGCGGGTGTCGGGGCTGG
CTTAACTATGCGGCATCAGAGCAGATTGTACTGAGAGTGCACCATACCATAGCTTCAAAATGTTTCTACT
CCTTTTTTACTCTTCCAGATTTTCTCGGACTCCGCGCATCGCCGTACCACTTCAAAACACCCAAGCACAG
CATACTAAATTTCCCCTCTTTCTTCCTCTAGGGTGTCGTTAATTACCCGTACTAAAGGTTTGGAAAAGAA
AAAAGAGACCGCCTCGTTTCTTTTTCTTCGTCGAAAAAGGCAATAAAAATTTTTATCACGTTTCTTTTTC
TTGAAAATTTTTTTTTGATTTTTTTCTCTTTCGATGACCTCCCATTGATATTTAAGTTAATAAACGGTCT
TCAATTTCTCAAGTTTCAGTTTCATTTTTCTTGTTCTATTACAACTTTTTTTACTTCTTGCTCATTAGAA
AGAAAGCATAGCAATCTAATCTAAGTTTTGGATCTAAAATGGGCACCACTCTTGACGACACGGCTTACCG
ATACCGCACCAGTGTCCCGGGGGACGCCGAGGCCATCGAGGCACTGGATGGGTCCTTCACCACCGACACC
GTCTTCCGCGTCACCGCCACCGGGGACGGCTTCACCCTGCGGGAGGTGCCGGTGGACCCGCCCCTGACCA
AGGTGTTCCCCGACGACGAATCGGACGACGAATCGGACGACGGGGAGGACGGCGACCCTGACTCCCGGAC
GTTCGTCGCGTACGGGGACGACGGCGACCTGGCGGGCTTCGTGGTCGTCTCGTACTCCGGCTGGAACCGC
CGGCTGACCGTCGAGGACATCGAGGTCGCCCCGGAGCACCGGGGGCACGGGGTCGGGCGCGCGTTGATGG
GGCTCGCGACGGAGTTCGCCCGCGAGCTGGGCGCCGGGCACCTCTGGCTGGAGGTCACCAACGTCAACGC
ACCGGCGATCCACGCGTACCGGCGGATGGGGTTCACCCTCTGCGGCCTGGACACCGCCCTGTACGACGGC
ACCGCCTCGGACGGCGAGCAGGCGCTCTACATGAGCATGCCCTGCCCCTAAGTCGAGTCATGTAATTAGT
TATGTCACGCTTACATTCACGCCCTCCCCCCACATCCGCTCTAACCGAAAAGGAAGGAGTTAGACAACCT
GAAGTCTAGGTCCCTATTTATTTTTTTATAGTTATGTTAGTATTAAGAACGTTATTTATATTTCAAATTT
TTCTTTTTTTTCTGTACAGACGCGTGTACGCATGTAACATTATACTGAAAACCTTGCTTGAGAAGGTTTT
GGGACGCTCGAAGGCTTTAATTTGCGGCCGTATGCGGTGTGAAATACCGCACAGATGCGTAAGGAGAAAA
TACCGCATCAGGCGCCATTCGCCATTCAGGCTGCGCAACTGTTGGGAAGGGCGATCGGTGCGGGCCTCTT
CGCTATTACGCCAGCTGGCGAAAGGGGGATGTGCTGCAAGGCGATTAAGTTGGGTAACGCCAGGGTTTTC
CCAGTCACGACGTTGTAAAACGACGGCCAGTGAATTCGAGCTCCTGCAGTGTCCCGTTTGTTTCAGTCCT
TTGTTATTATTTCTTGAATAATGGACTCTCACTTGGGAAAGGAAATACTTAAGAGTGGTATTCAAACACC
TAGTTATATAGTGATTCCGGTTTTGTAATCGTCTACAATATAAGCAAAGTTTAGGGAATCTAGTTTCATT
GTTCTTTTTTTTCTTTCTTAGTGTTCTTTATTTTGCCAATTTTTTTTCTTCTTCCCATTATGTGGCAGGA
AGGCTCAATTTTCATTTAGCAGAGCTAAGAACGAAATTACTGGGGGGACCCGCTTCGTTATCTCGCTTTT
CCCTTTTCCTTTTTCCTTCTGCGTAACTTTCTAACAGACTTCTTTTCCCTCGAGGAAAGATTTTGTGCGT
CGCTTCTCTCCAAAGTTGCTTTTTTCATTTTTTGTTCAGTTTTCGCAGTTCCAAGTGCTACGGGAATCGT
CTCTGCCAAATGTTTGTGTGTGTGCTACTGCGCAGATCGTTAGGGTGGAAAAGAAAGAAAATGCCCACTG
CCTTCTCCGAGAAAATCGTGTGAAAACCGTGAAAACCGAAATGGATCTTACCTTTTAGGCTCCTGCGTTG
CGCTCTATGCATCGGCCTGCCAATTAGAAATCCCTTCCATACTTTTTTTCTCTTAAATCTGGGAGGGTGG
CTACGCGGGTTCTTCTGCATTTGCTTTTTTCTATCAAAACCAAATATCAAATCTTGCGGTGCTTCCTGCA
GAGAAGTATCTCGAGGAATAGACATTGTGAGCCAACAGAAAAAAAGAGGGGGGGAGGCCAGAGACGATGG
TGGATGTGCGATGATCTCTGGCACCTTGTTAAGAATAGAACTGTAAGTGCTGTGGGAACTGCGCACAGTC
ATGGTGCTGGGATATCTAATTTCGGGTCGGTGGCAGATCAGACCCACGTGGGTCTGATCTAAAGTAAAGA
GCAGACAATAACTTGATAGCCAGTGCTTTAGTTCCAGTCACACTGTTAAGCGGGTACCCATTGTATTTTT
ACTTGCCTGGAGGATGTACGGTAAGTGTCAAGCAAATATTCTTGAGCAAAAAATTTGCATGAAAACGGAT
CCATCCTCTGTGAATTGACACATAACTGGAGTAGTAATTAGCTTTCTATGTGCAGACGGTGAGACCTGAC
GCCCATTAGTTAGACAATGTCGTATGGGCCCTCTGCACTATGGGGGGGGGACTATGTGACTATTTATTTG
CGTACAGTATTACATGTATATATTTCTTGTGCATGTGGTTCAAGCTGTGTTCTTTGAAAAATGTAACTTA
ATAAGCTTCTATGGCCAAGTTGGTAAGGCGCCACACTAGTAATGTGGAGATCATCAGTTCAAATCTGGTT
GGAAGCATTTATTTTTTACTTTAAAAAAGCATGCCATTAATAATCCTACTATTGGTGAGAAAAGCATTCG
ACTTTTTGGTTTTGATACTATCCAGGTTTGTAACACAGGATACTTTCGTACACACCCTTTTCGAATAAGT
TTTTTGCCCAACTACACAATCACCCGTACAATGCAGGGGATATCCAAACCATTAAGTAGTCATCATTTTG
AAAAAATAAAAGAAATCCAAATTTCCATCGGGATTTTTCTTCAGTTTCCTATCAACCTCTCATCTTTGAT
CTAACTAGTTCTTTACAAAAAGCTTTCCATTTCATATCTTCGGGAAAAGGGTTTCCTTTTAGGATGTGCA
AGAAACATCCATTGGCTCTTGACTAATACTAAGAATTCCAGTGTAAACAGTACCACCTTCCCATTGTCAA
TTGAAGTTGGAAATTAAGAAAAAATTGCGGTGGGAAATATTTGGCGATGACTAAACATTTATTGCAAGTC
CTACAAAATTTTTTTTTTCATAGCAAACTCACTATATATATTAACAACAATAACTTAACAAATAAAAATA
ACAAATAGAAGTAAAACGTCTATACTGAGCCGGACCTTGTCTTACATTACAACAAACTACAATTCGTACC
CACTAGCATCTAGAACTAGTGGATCCCCCGGGCTGCAGGAATTCATGTCTAAAGGTGAAGAATTATTCAC
TGGTGTTGTCCCAATTTTGGTTGAATTAGATGGTGATGTTAATGGTCACAAATTTTCTGTCTCCGGTGAA
GGTGAAGGTGATGCTACTTACGGTAAATTGACCTTAAAATTTATTTGTACTACTGGTAAATTGCCGGTTC
CATGGCCAACCTTAGTCACTACTTTCGGTTATGGTGTTCAATGTTTTGCTAGATACCCAGATCATATGAA
ACAACATGACTTTTTCAAGTCTGCCATGCCAGAAGGTTATGTTCAAGAAAGAACTATTTTTTTCAAAGAT
GACGGTAACTACAAGACCAGAGCTGAAGTCAAGTTTGAAGGTGATACCTTAGTTAATAGAATCGAATTAA
AAGGTATTGATTTTAAAGAAGATGGTAACATTTTAGGTCACAAATTGGAATACAACTATAACTCTCACAA
TGTTTACATCATGGCTGACAAACAAAAGAATGGTATCAAAGTTAACTTCAAAATTAGACACAACATTGAA
GATGGTTCTGTTCAATTAGCTGACCATTATCAACAAAATACTCCAATTGGTGATGGTCCAGTCTTGTTAC
CAGACAACCATTACTTATCCACTCAATCTGCCTTATCCAAAGATCCAAACGAAAAGAGAGACCACATGGT
CTTGTTAGAATTTGTTACTGCTGCTGGTATTACCCATGGTATGGATGAATTGTACAAATAACTGCAGGTC
GACCTCGAGAACACAACCCACAGCTACCACCATCAACAATATTTATATATATAACGTACACATAGAAATC
ACACAAACAGAGTATTTATTCTTAACTACATGAACTACCATCAGACCGTCTGGGCCACTATATAATGTGC
CATTCATAAACGTGATCACTTTACGTAGCAGGCAACCCCAGGTGAAAATTTTTCAGCGAGCTGCCAGATT
GTCAGGTGAAAAACTGAAAAAAACTTCTGGGCGATGAGCTTGTGGCGGGAAATTAAGTATATAAAGCAGT
TAGTTTCTTCTGCTTCTTGTGGTTCTGGGTATTCTTGTAATATTTGGAAGAATAGAAAATCAAGACTACT
GCCTTTCTTTTCATATTATAGAGGAAGAAATACGCACGAACACGATATAGAGGTAAAGGTACCCGGGGAT
CCTCTAGAGTCGACCTGCAGGCATGCAAGCTTGGCGTAATCATGGTCATAGCTGTTTCCTGTGTGAAATT
GTTATCCGCTCACAATTCCACACAACATACGAGCCGGAAGCATAAAGTGTAAAGCCTGGGGTGCCTAATG
AGTGAGCTAACTCACATTAATTGCGTTGCGCTCACTGCCCGCTTTCCAGTCGGGAAACCTGTCGTGCCAG
CTGCATTAATGAATCGGCCAACGCGCGGGGAGAGGCGGTTTGCGTATTGGGCGCTCTTCCGCTTCCTCGC
TCACTGACTCGCTGCGCTCGGTCGTTCGGCTGCGGCGAGCGGTATCAGCTCACTCAAAGGCGGTAATACG
GTTATCCACAGAATCAGGGGATAACGCAGGAAAGAACATGTGAGCAAAAGGCCAGCAAAAGGCCAGGAAC
CGTAAAAAGGCCGCGTTGCTGGCGTTTTTCCATAGGCTCCGCCCCCCTGACGAGCATCACAAAAATCGAC
GCTCAAGTCAGAGGTGGCGAAACCCGACAGGACTATAAAGATACCAGGCGTTTCCCCCTGGAAGCTCCCT
CGTGCGCTCTCCTGTTCCGACCCTGCCGCTTACCGGATACCTGTCCGCCTTTCTCCCTTCGGGAAGCGTG
GCGCTTTCTCATAGCTCACGCTGTAGGTATCTCAGTTCGGTGTAGGTCGTTCGCTCCAAGCTGGGCTGTG
TGCACGAACCCCCCGTTCAGCCCGACCGCTGCGCCTTATCCGGTAACTATCGTCTTGAGTCCAACCCGGT
AAGACACGACTTATCGCCACTGGCAGCAGCCACTGGTAACAGGATTAGCAGAGCGAGGTATGTAGGCGGT
GCTACAGAGTTCTTGAAGTGGTGGCCTAACTACGGCTACACTAGAAGAACAGTATTTGGTATCTGCGCTC
TGCTGAAGCCAGTTACCTTCGGAAAAAGAGTTGGTAGCTCTTGATCCGGCAAACAAACCACCGCTGGTAG
CGGTGGTTTTTTTGTTTGCAAGCAGCAGATTACGCGCAGAAAAAAAGGATCTCAAGAAGATCCTTTGATC
TTTTCTACGGGGTCTGACGCTCAGTGGAACGAAAACTCACGTTAAGGGATTTTGGTCATGAGATTATCAA
AAAGGATCTTCACCTAGATCCTTTTAAATTAAAAATGAAGTTTTAAATCAATCTAAAGTATATATGAGTA
AACTTGGTCTGACAGTTACCAATGCTTAATCAGTGAGGCACCTATCTCAGCGATCTGTCTATTTCGTTCA
TCCATAGTTGCCTGACTCCCCGTCGTGTAGATAACTACGATACGGGAGGGCTTACCATCTGGCCCCAGTG
CTGCAATGATACCGCGAGACCCACGCTCACCGGCTCCAGATTTATCAGCAATAAACCAGCCAGCCGGAAG
GGCCGAGCGCAGAAGTGGTCCTGCAACTTTATCCGCCTCCATCCAGTCTATTAATTGTTGCCGGGAAGCT
AGAGTAAGTAGTTCGCCAGTTAATAGTTTGCGCAACGTTGTTGCCATTGCTACAGGCATCGTGGTGTCAC
GCTCGTCGTTTGGTATGGCTTCATTCAGCTCCGGTTCCCAACGATCAAGGCGAGTTACATGATCCCCCAT
GTTGTGCAAAAAAGCGGTTAGCTCCTTCGGTCCTCCGATCGTTGTCAGAAGTAAGTTGGCCGCAGTGTTA
TCACTCATGGTTATGGCAGCACTGCATAATTCTCTTACTGTCATGCCATCCGTAAGATGCTTTTCTGTGA
CTGGTGAGTACTCAACCAAGTCATTCTGAGAATAGTGTATGCGGCGACCGAGTTGCTCTTGCCCGGCGTC
AATACGGGATAATACCGCGCCACATAGCAGAACTTTAAAAGTGCTCATCATTGGAAAACGTTCTTCGGGG
CGAAAACTCTCAAGGATCTTACCGCTGTTGAGATCCAGTTCGATGTAACCCACTCGTGCACCCAACTGAT
CTTCAGCATCTTTTACTTTCACCAGCGTTTCTGGGTGAGCAAAAACAGGAAGGCAAAATGCCGCAAAAAA
GGGAATAAGGGCGACACGGAAATGTTGAATACTCATACTCTTCCTTTTTCAATATTATTGAAGCATTTAT
CAGGGTTATTGTCTCATGAGCGGATACATATTTGAATGTATTTAGAAAAATAAACAAATAGGGGTTCCGC
GCACATTTCCCCGAAAAGTGCCACCTGACGTCGGGATCTCTAATGATGCAATTTTTGTTTTGTACACTAA
GATTCTATTTCGGAACTCTTACCCATGTCATTATTTACTTTATTTTCATTATTGTAATTTTTTAAGCTTT
TATTATGAATTATTTAAATACAATTCTTTTTGATCATGTGACAGACATCACTGAAAGATGTGCTCTGCGT
TATTAGTCAGATTGAAATATACATTTTCATGTAGATATGATGTTCTTACTTTAAATGTTGTTCCATTTGC
TAGCTTAAATAGACGATATTATAAATTTAAGTATTCACTAAAAATCTGACCCATTAATGTTAGAATTAGT
ATTATTTTTTGTGATATTACATTTTTATATTTTGGATTTCAACCAATGCTCTGCGATATGATTCAACAGA
ATAATATGTACAAGCTACTTTAATTCATATATACTAATAGATTCACAGATCCAGTACGACTGCAAGAATT
TACGTTTTGTTTGAAATGGTAGTAGCTACACTAAATTAACAATGATCGATTAATCCACATCCACAGTGTG
TAATCATCCTAATGAAAACAAGAATAACTACAAAAATGAATATAAACTTTTTGCATGTTAGTCTGACGTC
TAAGAAACCATTATTATCATGACATTAACCTATAAAAATAGGCGTATCACGAGGCCCTTTCGTC
