>Addgene plasmid #45330 | pCN-ACO2-GFP | addgene partial sequence | sequence record 64724 | CYC-1
GGGCAGGGCATGCTCATGTAGAGCGCCTGCTCGCCGTCCGAGGCGGTGCCGTCGTACAGGGCGGTGTCCA
GGCCGCAGAGGGTGAACCCCATCCGCCGGTACGCGTGGATCGCCGGTGCGTTGACGTTGGTGACCTCCAG
CCAGAGGTGCCCGGCGCCCAGCTCGCGGGCGAACTCCGTCGCGAGCCCCATCAACGCGCGCCCGACCCCG
TGCCCCCGGTGCTCCGGGGCGACCTCGATGTCCTCGACGGTCAGCCGGCGGTTCCAGCCGGAGTACGAGA
CGACCACGAAGCCCGCCAGGTCGCCGTCGTCCCCGTACGCGACGAACGTCCGGGAGTCAGGGTCGCCGTC
CTCCCCGTCGTCCGATTCGTCGTCCGATTCGTCGTCGGGGAACACCTTGGTCAGGGGCGGGTCCACCGGC
ACCTCCCGCAGGGTGAAGCCGTCCCCGGTGGCGGTGACGCGGAAGACGGTGTCGGTGGTGAAGGACCCAT
CCAGTGCCTCGATGGCCTCGGCGTCCCCCGGGACACTGGTGCGGTATCGGTAAGCCGTGTCGTCAAGAGT
GGTGCCCATTTTAGATCCAAAACTTAGATTAGATTGCTATGCTTTCTTTCTAATGAGCAAGAAGTAAAAA
AAGTTGTAATAGAACAAGAAAAATGAAACTGAAACTTGAGAAATTGAAGACCGTTTATTAACTTAAATAT
CAATGGGAGGTCATCGAAAGAGAAAAAAATCAAAAAAAAAATTTTCAAGAAAAAGAAACGTGATAAAAAT
TTTTATTGCCTTTTTCGACGAAGAAAAAGAAACGAGGCGGTCTCTTTTTTCTTTTCCAAACCTTTAGTAC
GGGTAATTAACGACACCCTAGAGGAAGAAAGAGGGGAAATTTAGTATGCTGTGCTTGGGTGTTTTGAAGT
GGTACGGCGATGCGCGGA
