>Addgene plasmid #45330 | pCN-ACO2-GFP | addgene partial sequence | sequence record 66510 | yGFP-R 5'-GCATCACCTTCACCTTCACC-3'
ACCAAAATTGGGACAACACCAGTGAATAATTCTTCACCTTTAGACATGAATTCCTGCAGCCCGGGGGATC
CACTAGTTCTAGATGCTAGTGGGTACGAATTGTAGTTTGTTGTAATGTAAGACAAGGTCCGGCTCAGTAT
AGACGTTTTACTTCTATTTGTTATTTTTATTTGTTAAGTTATTGTTGTTAATATATATAGTGAGTTTGCT
ATGAAAAAAAAAATTTTGTAGGACTTGCAATAAATGTTTAGTCATCGCCAAATATTTCCCACCGCAATTT
TTTCTTAATTTCCAACTTCAATTGACAATGGGAAGGTGGTACTGTTTACACTGGAATTCTTAGTATTAGT
CAAGAGCCAATGGATGTTTCTTGCACATCCTAAAAGGAAACCCTTTTCCCGAAGATATGAAATGGAAAGC
TTTTTGTAAAGAACTAGTTAGATCAAAGATGAGAGGTTGATAGGAAACTGAAGAAAAATCCCGATGGAAA
TTTGGATTTCTTTTATTTTTTCAAAATGATGACTACTTAATGGTTTGGATATCCCCTGCATTGTACGGGT
GATTGTGTAGTTGGGCAAAAAACTTATTCGAAAAGGGTGTGTACGAAAGTATCCTGTGTTACAAACCTGG
ATAGTATCAAAACCAAAAAGTCGAATGCTTTTCTCACCAATAGTAGGATTATTAATGGCATGCTTTTTTA
AAGTAAAAAATAAATGCTTCCAACCAGATTTGAACTGATGATCTCCACATTACTAGTGTGGCGCC
